>Addgene plasmid #32362 | pMN437 | addgene partial sequence | sequence record 39370 | pBluescriptKS
AGGGCGGACTGGGTGGACAGGTAGTGGTTGTCCGGCAGCAGGACCGGGCCGTCGCCGATCGGGGTGTTCT
GCTGGTAGTGGTCGGCTAGCTGGACGCCACCGTCCTCGATGTTGTGGCGGGTCTTGAAGTTGGCCTTGAT
GCCGTTCTTCTGCTTGTCCGCGGTGATGTAGACGTTGTGGGAGTTGTAGTTGTACTCCAGCTTGTGGCCC
AGGATGTTACCGTCCTCCTTGAAGTCGATGCCCTTCAGCTCGATGCGGTTGACCAGGGTGTCGCCCTCGA
ACTTGACCTCGGCACGCGTCTTGTAGTTACCGTCGTCCTTGAAGGAGATGGTGCGCTCCTGGACGTAACC
CTCCGGCATGGCGGACTTGAAGAAGTCGTGGCGCTTCATGTGGTCCGGGTAGCGGGAGAAGCACTGGACG
CCGTAGGTCAGGGTGGTGACCAGGGTCGGCCACGGGACCGGCAGCTTACCGGTGGTGCAGATGAACTTCA
GGGTCAGCTTGCCGTAGGTGGCGTCGCCCTCACCCTCGCCGGAGACGGAAGAACTTGTGGCCGTTGACGT
CACCGTCCAGCTCGACCAGGATCGG
