[The description below was written by a language model from this plasmid's Addgene catalogue record.]
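Description:
pMN437 is a mycobacterial GFP expression vector built on the pMS2 backbone. It is propagated in E. coli as a high-copy plasmid and selected with hygromycin, a marker commonly used in mycobacterial genetics because it works in both E. coli and mycobacteria. The record does not list the origins of replication or give a feature map, so the elements that allow maintenance in E. coli and in a mycobacterial host are not documented here, although the vector type implies use as a shuttle plasmid.

The insert is gfpm2+, a GFP gene codon-optimized for mycobacteria. According to the depositor's comments, it encodes an improved GFP variant with enhanced fluorescence, faster folding and greater stability. The promoter driving the gene is not explicitly stated. The only hint is the name of the 5′ sequencing primer, psmyc1, which suggests that a promoter called psmyc lies upstream of the insert, but this is an inference from the primer name rather than a recorded feature. No tags, fusion partners or additional regulatory elements are listed.

The plasmid serves as a source of bright, well-expressed GFP in mycobacteria, where the high GC content of the genome and its distinct codon usage often limit expression of standard reporter genes. The associated publication concerns the identification of outer membrane proteins of Mycobacterium tuberculosis, and a second reference is cited for the construct. The record does not say how the plasmid was used in either study, but a construct of this kind typically serves as a fluorescent reporter, an expression control or a starting point for building fusions.
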