Addgene plasmid #32362: pMN437
Depositing lab: Michael Niederweis. Depositing organization: University of Alabama at Birmingham. Publication: Identification of outer membrane proteins of Mycobacterium tuberculosis. Song H, Sandie R, Wang Y, Andrade-Navarro MA, Niederweis M. Tuberculosis (Edinb). 2008 Nov;88(6):526-44. Epub 2008 Apr 25. 10.1016/j.tube.2008.02.004 PubMed 18439872.
Backbone
  Vector backbone: pMS2
  Vector type: Mycobacterial GFP expression vector
Growth in bacteria
  Bacterial resistance: Hygromycin, 200 μg/mL
  Growth temperature: 37°C
  Growth strain: DH5alpha
  Copy number: High Copy
Gene/Insert
  Gene/Insert name: gfpm2+ (alt name: codon optimized GFP for mycobacteria)
  Cloning method: Ligation Independent Cloning
  Sequencing primers: 5′ psmyc1
Terms and licenses: Academic/Nonprofit Terms; Industry Terms: Not Available to Industry
Depositor comments: This is an expression vector with a codon optimized gfp gene encoding an improved GFP (enhanced fluorescence, faster folding, more stable). Additional reference for this construct: Steinhauer et al., 2010; Appl Environ Microbiol 76:546-554
How to cite: pMN437 was a gift from Michael Niederweis (Addgene plasmid # 32362 ; http://n2t.net/addgene:32362 ; RRID:Addgene_32362)
